>Addgene plasmid #128848 | pJ211_WT_low | addgene full sequence | sequence record 271735 | Addgene NGS Result
TACCACTAGTGCTCCAGTAACTGCTTTTGGTGCTACCACCACAAACAATATTAAACTTACTGGAATTACC
CTTTCTACGGAAGCAGCCACTGATACTGGCGGAACTAACCCAGCTTCAATTGAGGGTGTTTATACTGATA
ATGGTAATGATTACTATGCGAAAATCACCGGTGGTGATAACGATGGGAAGTATTACGCAGTAACAGTTGC
TAATGATGGTACAGTGACAATGGCGACTGGAGCAACGGCAAATGCAACTGTAACTGATGCAAATACTACT
AAAGCTACAACTATCACTTCAGGCGGTACACCTGTTCAGATTGATAATACTGCAGGTTCCGCAACTGCCA
ACCTTGGTGCTGTTAGCTTAGTAAAACTGCAGGATTCCAAGGGTAATGATACCGATACATATGCGCTTAA
AGATACAAATGGCAATCTTTACGCTGCGGATGTGAATGAAACTACTGGTGCTGTTTCTGTTAAAACTATT
ACCTATACTGACTCTTCCGGTGCCGCCAGTTCTCCAACCGCGGTCAAACTGGGCGGAGATGATGGCAAAA
CAGAAGTGGTCGATATTGATGGTAAAACATACGATTCTGCCGATTTAAATGGCGGTAATCTGCAAACAGG
TTTGACTGCTGGTGGTGAGGCTCTGACTGCTGTTGCAAATGGTAAAACCACGGATCCGCTGAAAGCGCTG
GACGATGCTATCGCATCTGTAGACAAATTCCGTTCTTCCCTCGGTGCGGTGCAAAACCGTCTGGATTCCG
CGGTTACCAACCTGAACAACACCACTACCAACCTGTCTGAAGCGCAGTCCCGTATTCAGGACGCCGACTA
TGCGACCGAAGTGTCCAATATGTCGAAAGCGCAGATCATCCAGCAGGCCGGTAACTCCGTGTTGGCAAAA
GCTAACCAGGTACCGCAGCAGGTTCTGTCTCTGCTGCAGGGTTAAGAATTCTGATCACACTGGCTACCTT
TGGGTGGCCTTTTTTTATCGTCAAAAGGGCGACACAAAAGGTATTCTAAATGCATAATAAATACTGATAA
CATCTTATAGTTTGTATTATATTTTGTATTATCGTTGACATGTATAATTTTGATATCAAAAACTGATTTT
CCCTTTATTATTTTCGAGATTTATTTTCTTAATTCTCTTTAACAAACTAGAAATATTGTATATACAAAAA
ATCATAAATAATAGATGAATAGTTTAATTATAGGTGTTCATCAATCGAAAAAGCAACGTATCTTATTTAA
AGTGCGTTGCTTTTTTCTCATTTATAAGGTTAAATAATTCTCATATATCAAGCAAAGTGACAGGCGCCCT
TAAATATTCTGACAAATGCTCTTTCCCTAAACTCCCCCCATAAAAAAACCCGCCGAAGCGGGTTTTTACG
TTATTTGCGGATTAACGATTACTCGTTATCAGAACCGCCCAGGATGCCTGGCAGTTCCCTACTCTCGCCG
CTGCGCTCGGTCGTTCGGCTGCGGGACCTCAGCGCTAGCGCAGAGCCATGTAGGGCCGCCGGCGTTGTGG
ATACCTCGCGGAAAACTTGGCCCTCACTGACAGATGAGGGGCGGACGTTGACACTTGAGGGGCCGACTCA
CCCGGCGCGGCGTTGACAGATGAGGGGCAGGCTCGATTTCGGCCGGCGACGTGGAGCTGGCCAGCCTCGC
AAATCGGCGAAAACGCCTGATTTTACGCGAGTTTCCCACAGATGATGTGGACAAGCCTGGGGATAAGTGC
CCTGCGGTATTGACACTTGAGGGGCGCGACTACTGACAGATGAGGGGCGCGATCCTTGACACTTGAGGGG
CAGAGTGCTGACAGATGAGGGGCGCACCTATTGACATTTGAGGGGCTGTCCACAGGCAGAAAATCCAGCA
TTTGCAAGGGTTTCCGCCCGTTTTTCGGCCACCGCTAACCTGTCTTTTAACCTGCTTTTAAACCAATATT
TATAAACCTTGTTTTTAACCAGGGCTGCGCCCTGTGCGCGTGACCGCGCACGCCGAAGGGGGGTGCCCCC
CCTTCTCGAACCCTCCCGGCCCGCTAACGCGGGCCTCCCATCCCCCCAGGGGCTGCGCCCCTCGGCCGCG
AACGGCCTCACCCCAAAAATGGCAGCCACGTAGAAAGCCAGTCCGCAGAAACGGTGCTGACCCCGGATGA
ATGTCAGCTACTGGGCTATCTGGACAAGGGAAAACGCAAGCGCAAAGAGAAAGCAGGTAGCTTGCAGTGG
GCTTACATGGCGATAGCTAGACTGGGCGGTTTTATGGACAGCAAGCGAACCGGAATTGCCAGCTGGGGCG
CCCTCTGGTAAGGTTGGGAAGCCCTGCAAAGTAAACTGGATGGCTTTCTTGCCGCCAAGGATCTGATGGC
GCAGGGGATCAAGATCGACGGATCGATCCGGGGAATTAATTCCGGGGCAATCCCGCAAGGAGGGTGAATG
AATCGGACGTTTGACCGGAAGGCATACAGGCAAGAACTGATCGACGCGGGGTTTTCCGCCGAGGATGCCG
AAACCATCGCAAGCCGCACCGTCATGCGTGCGCCCCGCGAAACCTTCCAGTCCGTCGGCTCGATAGTCCA
GCAAGCTACGGCCAAGATCGAGCGCGACAGCGTGCAACTGGCTCCCCCTGCCCTGCCCGCGCCATCGGCC
GCCGTGGAGCGTTCGCGTCGTCTCGAACAGGAGGCGGCAGGTTTGGCGAAGTCGATGACCATCGACACGC
GAGGAACTATGACGACCAAGAAGCGAAAAACCGCCGGCGAGGACCTGGCAAAACAGGTCAGCGAAGCCAA
GCAGGCCGCGTTGCTGAAACACACGAAGCAGCAGATCAAGGAAATGCAGCTTTCCTTGTTCGATATTGCG
CCGTGGCCGGACACGATGCGAGCGATGCCAAACGACACGGCCCGCTCTGCCCTGTTCACCACGCGCAACA
AGAAAATCCCGCGCGAGGCGCTGCAAAACAAGGTCATTTTCCACGTCAACAAGGACGTGAAGATCACCTA
CACCGGCGTCGAGCTGCGGGCCGACGATGACGAACTGGTGTGGCAGCAGGTGTTGGAGTACGCGAAGCGC
ACCCCTATCGGCGAGCCGATCACCTTCACGTTCTACGAGCTTTGCCAGGACCTGGGCTGGTCGATCAATG
GCCGGTATTACACGAAGGCCGAGGAATGCCTGTCGCGCCTACAGGCGACGGCGATGGGCTTCACGTCCGA
CCGCGTTGGGCACCTGGAATCGGTGTCGCTGCTGCACCGCTTCCGCGTCCTGGACCGTGGCAAGAAAACG
TCCCGTTGCCAGGTCCTGATCGACGAGGAAATCGTCGTGCTGTTTGCTGGCGACCACTACACGAAATTCA
TATGGGAGAAGTACCGCAAGCTGTCGCCGACGGCCCGACGGATGTTCGACTATTTCAGCTCGCACCGGGA
GCCGTACCCGCTCAAGCTGGAAACCTTCCGCCTCATGTGCGGATCGGATTCCACCCGCGTGAAGAAGTGG
CGCGAGCAGGTCGGCGAAGCCTGCGAAGAGTTGCGAGGCAGCGGCCTGGTGGAACACGCCTGGGTCAATG
ATGACCTGGTGCATTGCAAACGCTAGGGCCTTGTGGGGTCAGTTCCGGCTGGGGGTTCAGCAGCCACCTG
CATCGCCCTAGGTATAAACGCAGAAAGGCCCACCCGAAGGTGAGCCAGTGTGACTCTAGTAGAGAGCGTT
CACCGACAAACAACAGATAAAACGAAAGGCCCAGTCTTTCGACTGAGCCTTTCGTTTTATTTGATGCCTG
GAAGCTTAGAAAAACTCATCGAGCATCAAATGAAATTGCAATTTATTCATATCAGGATTATCAATACCAT
ATTTTTGAAAAAGCCGTTTCTGTAATGAAGGAGAAAACTCACCGAGGCAGTTCCATAGGATGGCAAGATC
CTGGTATCGGTCTGCGATTCCGACTCGTCCAACATCAATACAACCTATTAATTTCCCCTCGTCAAAAATA
AGGTTATCAAGTGAGAAATCACCATGAGTGACGACTGAATCCGGTGAGAATGGCAAAAGTTTATGCATTT
CTTTCCAGACTTGTTCAACAGGCCAGCCATTACGCTCGTCATCAAAATCACTCGCATCAACCAAACCGTT
ATTCATTCGTGATTGCGCCTGAGCGAGGCGAAATACGCGATCGCTGTTAAAAGGACAATTACAAACAGGA
ATCGAGTGCAACCGGCGCAGGAACACTGCCAGCGCATCAACAATATTTTCACCTGAATCAGGATATTCTT
CTAATACCTGGAACGCTGTTTTTCCGGGGATCGCAGTGGTGAGTAACCATGCATCATCAGGAGTACGGAT
AAAATGCTTGATGGTCGGAAGTGGCATAAATTCCGTCAGCCAGTTTAGTCTGACCATCTCATCTGTAACA
TCATTGGCAACGCTACCTTTGCCATGTTTCAGAAACAACTCTGGCGCATCGGGCTTCCCATACAAGCGAT
AGATTGTCGCACCTGATTGCCCGACATTATCGCGAGCCCATTTATACCCATATAAATCAGCATCCATGTT
GGAATTTAATCGCGGCCTCGACGTTTCCCGTTGAATATGGCTCATATTCTTCCTTTTTCAATATTATTGA
AGCATTTATCAGGGTTATTGTCTCATGAGCGGATACATATTTGAATGTATTTAGAAAAATAAACAAATAG
GGGTCAGTGTTACAACCAATTAACCAATTCTGAACATTATCGCGAGCCCATTTATACCTGAATATGGCTC
ATAACACCCCTTGTTTGCCTGGCGGCAGTAGCGCGGTGGTCCCACCTGACCCCATGCCGAACTCAGAAGT
GAAACGCCGTAGCGCCGATGGTAGTGTGGGGACTCCCCATGCGAGAGTAGGGAACTGCCAGGCATCAAAT
AAAACGAAAGGCTCAGTCGAAAGACTGGGCCTTTCGCCCGGGCTAATTAGGGGGTGTCGCCCTTCGCTGA
AGTCGACGTAAAACGAATACCGGGGTTATCGGTCTGAATTGCGCAAAGTTTACGTTTAATTGTTTTTTTT
AATAGCGGGAATAAGGGGCAGAGAAAAGAGTATTTCGGCGACTAACAAAAAATGGCTGTTTTTGAAAAAA
ATTCTAAAGGTTGTTTTACGACAGACGATAACAGGGTTGACGGCGATTGAGCCGACGGGTGGAAACCCAA
TACGTAATCAACGACTTGCAATATAGGATAACGAACCATGGCACAAGTCATTAATACCAACAGCCTCTCG
CTGATCACTCAAAATAATATCAACAAGAACCAGTCTGCGCTGTCGAGTTCTATCGAGCGTCTGTCTTCTG
GCTTGCGTATTAACAGCGCGAAGGATGACGCAGCGGGTCAGGCGATTGCTAACCGTTTCACCTCTAACAT
TAAAGGCCTGACTCAGGCGGCCCGTAACGCCAACGACGGTATCTCCGTTGCGCAGACCACCGAAGGCGCG
CTGTCCGAAATCAACAACAACTTACAGCGTGTGCGTGAACTGACGGTACAGGCCACTACCGGTACTAACT
CTGAGTCTGATCTGTCTTCTATCCAGGACGAAATTAAATCCCGTCTGGATGAAATTGACCGCGTATCTGG
TCAGACCCAGTTCAACGGCGTGAACGTGCTGGCAAAAAATGGCTCCATGAAAATCCAGGTTGGCGCAAAT
GATAACCAGACTATCACTATCGATCTGAAGCAGATTGATGCTAAAACTCTTGGCCTTGATGGTTTTAGCG
TTAAAAATAACGATACAGT
Features (pLannotate 1.2.2; 11 found; start..end, strand, type, name):
   1524..2055    +  rep_origin     oriV: incP origin of replication
   2115..2396    +  CDS            tnpA (fragment): TN5P_ECOLX - Also known as tnp. Experimental evidence at protein level: Swiss-Prot protein existence level 1. Mediates transposition of transposon Tn5 by a 'cut and paste' mechanism. First, the monomeric transposase binds the 19 bp inverted DNA repeats flanking the transposon. Then, dimerization of the DNA- bound transposase creates a synaptic DNA complex. After nicking of the first DNA strand, excision of the transposon proceeds through a series of intermediates. The transposase then mediates the insertion of the transposon at a new site by strand transfer. The activity of the wild- type tran
   2448..3596    +  CDS            trfA: trans-acting replication protein that binds to and activates oriV
   3659..3686    -  terminator     T7Te terminator: phage T7 early transcription terminator
   3702..3773    -  terminator     rrnB T1 terminator: transcription terminator T1 from the E. coli rrnB gene
   3786..4595    -  CDS            KanR: aminoglycoside phosphotransferase; aph(3')-Ia; confers resistance to kanamycin in bacteria or G418 (Geneticin®) in eukaryotes
   4598..4694    -  promoter       AmpR promoter (fragment): bla
   4724..4748    -  CDS            KanR (fragment): aminoglycoside phosphotransferase; aph(3')-Ia; confers resistance to kanamycin in bacteria or G418 (Geneticin®) in eukaryotes
   4777..4892    +  ncRNA          5S rRNA: Accession: RF00001 - 5S ribosomal RNA
   4896..4936    +  terminator     rrnB T1 terminator (fragment): transcription terminator T1 from the E. coli rrnB gene
   5218..952     +  CDS            fliC (across the origin): FLIC_ECOLI - Also known as flaF, hag. Experimental evidence at protein level: Swiss-Prot protein existence level 1. Flagellin is the subunit protein which polymerizes to form the filaments of bacterial flagella. From Escherichia coli (strain K12).
