[The description below was written by a language model from this plasmid's Addgene catalogue record and pLannotate feature annotations shown in this document.]
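Description:
pJ211_WT_low is a low-copy bacterial expression plasmid built on the commercial pJ211 backbone and designed to express Escherichia coli flagellin from the gene's natural promoter. The annotated sequence shows that replication depends on an IncP (RK2-type) system: an oriV origin together with the trfA gene, whose product binds and activates oriV in trans. This arrangement accounts for the low copy number listed in the catalogue. A short fragment matching the Tn5 transposase lies between oriV and trfA and is most likely a remnant of backbone construction rather than a functional element. Selection is by kanamycin, conferred by an aph(3')-Ia aminoglycoside phosphotransferase gene driven by a fragment of the bla (AmpR) promoter and followed by rrnB T1 and T7Te terminators that insulate it from neighbouring transcription.

The payload is fliC, annotated as the E. coli K-12 flagellin coding sequence. It spans the numbering origin of the circular record, and its length is consistent with the listed insert of about 1.5 kb. Flagellin is the subunit that polymerises to form the flagellar filament. The native promoter is not annotated separately in the feature table, but it would be expected in the unannotated region upstream of fliC. That region sits downstream of a 5S rRNA segment and a partial rrnB T1 terminator, which probably block read-through into the cassette. The sequenced plasmid is 5,759 nt, considerably larger than the sum of the catalogue's backbone and insert sizes, so the stated backbone size appears to be approximate.

According to the record, the plasmid belongs to a study that varied promoter, copy number and induction strength in plasmid-based flagellin expression to restore wild-type motility to flagellin-knockout E. coli. This construct represents the native-promoter, low-copy condition.
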