Addgene plasmid #128848: pJ211_WT_low
Purpose: Low copy number plasmid for expression of E. coli flagellin from its natural promoter
Depositing lab: Mark Pallen. Depositing organization: Quadram Institute Bioscience. Publication: Restoration of wild-type motility to flagellin-knockout Escherichia coli by varying promoter, copy number and induction strength in plasmid-based expression of flagellin. Thomson NM, Pallen MJ. Curr Res Biotechnol. 2020 Nov;2:45-52. doi: 10.1016/j.crbiot.2020.03.001. PubMed 33381753.
Backbone
  Vector backbone: pJ211
  Backbone manufacturer: ATUM
  Backbone size w/o insert (bp): 2500
  Vector type: Bacterial Expression
Growth in bacteria
  Bacterial resistance: Kanamycin, 50 μg/mL
  Growth temperature: 37°C
  Growth strain: DH5alpha
  Copy number: Low Copy
Gene/Insert
  Gene/Insert name: Flagellin
  Species: E. coli
  Insert size (bp): 1497
Terms and licenses: Academic/Nonprofit Terms; Industry Terms: Not Available to Industry
How to cite: pJ211_WT_low was a gift from Mark Pallen (Addgene plasmid # 128848 ; http://n2t.net/addgene:128848 ; RRID:Addgene_128848)
